Addgene plasmid #138127: pYPQ289-RVR
Purpose: Gateway entry plasmid (attL1 & attR5) expressing rice codon optimized ErCas12a with D513R, K519V and N523R mutations, without promoter
Depositing lab: Yiping Qi. Depositing organization: University of Maryland, College Park. Publication: Expanding the scope of plant genome engineering with Cas12a orthologs and highly multiplexable editing systems. Zhang Y, Ren Q, Tang X, Liu S, Malzahn AA, Zhou J, Wang J, Yin D, Pan C, Yuan M, Huang L, Yang H, Zhao Y, Fang Q, Zheng X, Tian L, Cheng Y, Le Y, McCoy B, Franklin L, Selengut JD, Mount SM, Que Q, Zhang Y, Qi Y. Nat Commun. 2021 Mar 29;12(1):1944. doi: 10.1038/s41467-021-22330-w. PubMed 33782402.
Backbone
  Vector backbone: pYPQ167
  Vector type: Plant Expression, CRISPR ; Gateway compatible Cas12a entry clone
Growth in bacteria
  Bacterial resistance: Spectinomycin, 50 μg/mL
  Growth temperature: 37°C
  Growth strain: DH5alpha
  Copy number: High Copy
Gene/Insert
  Gene/Insert name: ErCas12a RVR variant
  Species: Eubacterium rectale
  Mutation: D513R, K519V and N523R
  Tag / fusion protein: NLS (N terminal on insert); NLS (C terminal on insert)
Terms and licenses: Academic/Nonprofit Terms; Industry Terms: Not Available to Industry
How to cite: pYPQ289-RVR was a gift from Yiping Qi (Addgene plasmid # 138127 ; http://n2t.net/addgene:138127 ; RRID:Addgene_138127)
