[The description below was written by a language model from this plasmid's Addgene catalogue record and pLannotate feature annotations shown in this document.]
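Description:
pYPQ289-RVR is a Gateway entry clone built on the pYPQ167 backbone and intended as a module for assembling plant CRISPR-Cas12a expression vectors. It is a 7,047 nt plasmid maintained in E. coli at high copy through a ColE1/pUC-type origin and selected with spectinomycin via the aadA (SmR) aminoglycoside adenylyltransferase gene. Short annotated remnants of a class 1 integron Pc promoter and a gentamicin acetyltransferase gene lie just upstream of the marker. Fragments of lacI and lacZα also appear in the backbone as apparent cloning leftovers. The rrnB T1 and T2 terminators sit ahead of the Gateway cassette, where they typically insulate the insert from read-through transcription in bacteria.

The payload lies between attL1 and attR5. It is a rice codon-optimized coding sequence for Eubacterium rectale Cas12a (ErCas12a) carrying the D513R, K519V and N523R substitutions (the "RVR" variant), with nuclear localization signals at both the N and C termini. The automated feature table does not annotate the nuclease or the NLSs, but the large unannotated stretch between attL1 and the NOS terminator is consistent with this open reading frame. The nopaline synthase terminator supplies the plant polyadenylation signal. By design there is no promoter driving the nuclease, and the T7 promoter annotated beyond attR5 lies outside the cassette in reverse orientation. The attL1/attR5 pairing suits multisite Gateway LR recombination, in which this entry clone is combined with a compatible second entry clone, typically one carrying the crRNA expression cassette, and a destination vector that provides the promoter. The associated work concerns broadening plant genome engineering with Cas12a orthologs and multiplexed editing systems.
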