Features (pLannotate 1.2.2; 12 found; start..end, strand, type, name):
     96..119     +  promoter       Pc promoter (fragment): intI1 (promoter lies within the coding sequence); class 1 integron promoter
    295..351     +  CDS            GmR (fragment): gentamycin acetyltransferase; aacC1; confers resistance to gentamycin
    358..1149    +  CDS            SmR: aminoglycoside adenylyltransferase (Murphy, 1985); aadA; confers resistance to spectinomycin and streptomycin
   1242..1830    +  rep_origin     ori: high-copy-number ColE1/pMB1/pBR322/pUC origin of replication
   2013..2105    +  CDS            lacI (fragment): lac repressor; lacI; The lac repressor binds to the lac operator to inhibit transcription in E. coli. This inhibition can be relieved by adding lactose or isopropyl-β-D-thiogalactopyranoside (IPTG).
   2160..2187    -  terminator     rrnB T2 terminator: transcription terminator T2 from the E. coli rrnB gene
   2319..2362    +  terminator     rrnB T1 terminator: Escherichia coli rrnB; transcription terminator T1 from the E. coli rrnB gene
   2409..2445    -  CDS            lacZα (fragment): LacZα fragment of β-galactosidase; lacZ fragment
   2461..2560    +  protein_bind   attL1: mutant version of attL; recombination site for the Gateway® LR reaction LR Clonase™
   6497..6749    +  terminator     NOS terminator: nopaline synthase terminator and poly(A) signal
   6794..6917    +  protein_bind   attR5: mutant version of attR; recombination site for the Gateway® LR reaction LR Clonase™
   6935..6953    -  promoter       T7 promoter: promoter for bacteriophage T7 RNA polymerase
>Addgene plasmid #138127 | pYPQ289-RVR | addgene full sequence | sequence record 272088 | Addgene NGS Result
TGGACCAGCCAGGACAGAAATGCCTCGACTTCGCTGCTACCCAAGGTTGCCGGGTGACGCACACCGTGGA
AACGGATGAAGGCACGAACCCAGTGGACATAAGCCTGTTCGGTTCGTAAGCTGTAATGCAAGTAGCGTAT
GCGCTCACGCAACTGGTCCAGAACCTTGACCGAACGCAGCGGTGGTAACGGCGCAGTGGCGGTTTTCATG
GCTTGTTATGACTGTTTTTTTGGGGTACAGTCTATGCCTCGGGCATCCAAGCAGCAAGCGCGTTACGCCG
TGGGTCGATGTTTGATGTTATGGAGCAGCAACGATGTTACGCAGCAGGGCAGTCGCCCTAAAACAAAGTT
AAACATTATGAGGGAAGCGGTGATCGCCGAAGTATCGACTCAACTATCAGAGGTAGTTGGCGTCATCGAG
CGCCATCTCGAACCGACGTTGCTGGCCGTACATTTGTACGGCTCCGCAGTGGATGGCGGCCTGAAGCCAC
ACAGTGATATTGATTTGCTGGTTACGGTGACCGTAAGGCTTGATGAAACAACGCGGCGAGCTTTGATCAA
CGACCTTTTGGAAACTTCGGCTTCCCCTGGAGAGAGCGAGATTCTCCGCGCTGTAGAAGTCACCATTGTT
GTGCACGACGACATCATTCCGTGGCGTTATCCAGCTAAGCGCGAACTGCAATTTGGAGAATGGCAGCGCA
ATGACATTCTTGCAGGTATCTTCGAGCCAGCCACGATCGACATTGATCTGGCTATCTTGCTGACAAAAGC
AAGAGAACATAGCGTTGCCTTGGTAGGTCCAGCGGCGGAGGAACTCTTTGATCCGGTTCCTGAACAGGAT
CTATTTGAGGCGCTAAATGAAACCTTAACGCTATGGAACTCGCCGCCCGACTGGGCTGGCGATGAGCGAA
ATGTAGTGCTTACGTTGTCCCGCATTTGGTACAGCGCAGTAACCGGCAAAATCGCGCCGAAGGATGTCGC
TGCCGACTGGGCAATGGAGCGCCTGCCGGCCCAGTATCAGCCCGTCATACTTGAAGCTAGACAGGCTTAT
CTTGGACAAGAAGAAGATCGCTTGGCCTCGCGCGCAGATCAGTTGGAAGAATTTGTCCACTACGTGAAAG
GCGAGATCACCAAGGTAGTCGGCAAATAACCCTCGAGCTACCCATGACCAAAATCCCTTAACGTGAGTTA
CGCGTCGTTCCACTGAGCGTCAGACCCCGTAGAAAAGATCAAAGGATCTTCTTGAGATCCTTTTTTTCTG
CGCGTAATCTGCTGCTTGCAAACAAAAAAACCACCGCTACCAGCGGTGGTTTGTTTGCCGGATCAAGAGC
TACCAACTCTTTTTCCGAAGGTAACTGGCTTCAGCAGAGCGCAGATACCAAATACTGTTCTTCTAGTGTA
GCCGTAGTTAGGCCACCACTTCAAGAACTCTGTAGCACCGCCTACATACCTCGCTCTGCTAATCCTGTTA
CCAGTGGCTGCTGCCAGTGGCGATAAGTCGTGTCTTACCGGGTTGGACTCAAGACGATAGTTACCGGATA
AGGCGCAGCGGTCGGGCTGAACGGGGGGTTCGTGCACACAGCCCAGCTTGGAGCGAACGACCTACACCGA
ACTGAGATACCTACAGCGTGAGCTATGAGAAAGCGCCACGCTTCCCGAAGGGAGAAAGGCGGACAGGTAT
CCGGTAAGCGGCAGGGTCGGAACAGGAGAGCGCACGAGGGAGCTTCCAGGGGGAAACGCCTGGTATCTTT
ATAGTCCTGTCGGGTTTCGCCACCTCTGACTTGAGCGTCGATTTTTGTGATGCTCGTCAGGGGGGCGGAG
CCTATGGAAAAACGCCAGCAACGCGGCCTTTTTACGGTTCCTGGCCTTTTGCTGGCCTTTTGCTCACATG
TTCTTTCCTGCGTTATCCCCTGATTCTGTGGATAACCGTATTACCGCCTTTGAGTGAGCTGATACCGCTC
GCCGCAGCCGAACGACCGAGCGCAGCGAGTCAGTGAGCGAGGAAGCGGAAGAGCGCCCAATACGCAAACC
GCCTCTCCCCGCGCGTTGGCCGATTCATTAATGCAGCTGGCACGACAGGTTTCCCGACTGGAAAGCGGGC
AGTGAGCGCAACGCAATTAATACGCGTACCGCGAGCCAGGAAGAGTTTGTAGAAACGCAAAAAGGCCATC
CGTCAGGATGGCCTTCTGCTTAGTTTGATGCCTGGCAGTTTATGGCGGGCGTCCTGCCCGCCACCCTCCG
GGCCGTTGCTTCACAACGTTCAAATCCGCTCCCGGCGGATTTGTCCTACTCAGGAGAGCGTTCACCGACA
AACAACAGATAAAACGAAAGGCCCAGTCTTCCGACTGAGCCTTTCGTTTTATTTGATGCCTGGCAGTTCC
CTACTCTCGCGTTAACGCTTGCATGGATGTTTTCCCAGTCACGACGTTGTAAAACGACGGCCAGTCTTAA
GCTCGGGCCCCAAATAATGATTTTATTTTGACTGATAGTGACCTGTTCGTTGCAACAAATTGATGAGCAA
TGCTTTTTTATAATGCCAACTTTGTACAAAAAAGCAGGCTCCGAATTCGCCCTTCACCATGGCTCCTAAG
AAGAAGCGGAAGGTTGGTATTCACGGGGTGCCTGCGGCTATGAATAACGGCACAAATAACTTTCAAAACT
TCATCGGGATTTCTAGCCTGCAAAAAACACTTCGGAATGCACTGATCCCGACGGAGACAACACAGCAGTT
CATTGTCAAAAACGGTATCATTAAAGAAGACGAGCTGCGGGGAGAGAATAGACAAATATTGAAGGACATA
ATGGATGACTATTACAGGGGATTTATCTCCGAAACCCTCTCTAGCATAGATGATATAGATTGGACATCCC
TTTTCGAGAAAATGGAAATTCAGCTCAAGAATGGAGATAATAAGGACACACTGATTAAGGAGCAAACGGA
GTACCGGAAGGCCATCCACAAAAAGTTTGCTAACGACGATCGGTTCAAGAATATGTTTAGTGCGAAACTT
ATATCTGATATACTGCCCGAGTTTGTGATTCACAACAATAACTATTCCGCATCTGAAAAAGAAGAGAAAA
CACAAGTGATTAAACTCTTTTCGAGATTCGCCACCTCGTTCAAAGACTACTTTAAAAACAGAGCTAACTG
CTTTAGTGCAGATGATATATCCTCGTCGTCTTGCCACAGGATTGTCAATGACAATGCGGAAATATTCTTT
TCGAACGCCCTGGTGTACAGAAGAATTGTGAAATCTTTGAGCAACGACGACATTAACAAGATCAGTGGGG
ATATGAAGGACTCTTTGAAGGAAATGTCGCTCGAGGAGATTTACTCGTATGAAAAATATGGTGAATTCAT
TACACAAGAAGGCATTTCATTTTATAATGATATTTGCGGCAAAGTCAATAGCTTTATGAATCTTTACTGT
CAAAAAAATAAAGAAAATAAGAACCTCTATAAATTGCAGAAGCTCCATAAGCAAATTCTCTGCATCGCCG
ATACTTCTTATGAAGTGCCTTACAAATTCGAGTCCGATGAAGAGGTGTATCAATCTGTGAATGGATTCTT
GGATAACATATCCTCGAAGCACATTGTCGAACGCTTGCGCAAGATTGGCGACAACTATAATGGGTACAAT
CTCGACAAAATTTACATAGTTAGCAAATTTTACGAATCTGTCTCACAGAAAACCTATCGGGATTGGGAGA
CCATAAATACCGCACTCGAGATTCATTATAATAATATACTCCCCGGTAACGGAAAGTCCAAGGCTGACAA
AGTTAAAAAGGCAGTTAAAAACGATCTCCAAAAATCAATAACGGAGATCAATGAGTTGGTGAGTAATTAT
AAGCTTTGCTCCGACGACAATATCAAGGCTGAAACGTATATCCACGAAATTAGCCATATTCTCAACAACT
TCGAAGCGCAGGAGTTGAAATACAACCCTGAGATACACCTGGTTGAGAGCGAGCTTAAGGCCAGCGAGCT
CAAAAATGTCCTGGATGTGATTATGAATGCGTTCCACTGGTGCTCAGTGTTCATGACAGAAGAACTGGTT
GACAAAGATAATAATTTCTACGCGGAACTTGAGGAGATTTATGATGAGATCTACCCTGTTATAAGCCTGT
ATAACTTGGTCAGAAATTATGTCACGCAAAAACCGTACTCCACAAAAAAGATAAAGCTGAATTTCGGAAT
CCCTACTCTCGCGCGCGGCTGGTCCAAATCTGTGGAGTACAGTCGCAATGCCATCATATTGATGAGGGAC
AACCTTTACTATTTGGGAATCTTTAATGCGAAAAATAAACCTGACAAAAAAATAATAGAGGGTAACACCT
CGGAGAATAAAGGCGATTATAAAAAAATGATATATAATCTGCTGCCCGGGCCCAATAAGATGATTCCCAA
GGTTTTTCTTAGCAGTAAAACCGGGGTGGAGACGTATAAGCCGTCGGCCTACATTTTGGAAGGCTATAAA
CAGAACAAGCACATCAAATCGAGCAAGGACTTTGATATTACTTTCTGTCATGACCTGATAGACTATTTTA
AAAACTGCATAGCGATTCACCCAGAATGGAAGAACTTCGGTTTCGACTTCTCTGACACCTCTACATACGA
GGACATATCAGGCTTTTATAGAGAGGTCGAGCTGCAAGGCTACAAGATAGATTGGACTTATATCTCAGAG
AAGGATATCGACCTGCTCCAAGAAAAGGGCCAATTGTATCTTTTCCAAATCTACAATAAAGATTTTTCTA
AAAAGTCCACAGGGAACGATAATCTCCACACGATGTACCTTAAAAACCTCTTTTCGGAAGAAAACCTGAA
GGACATTGTGCTTAAGCTGAATGGGGAGGCCGAGATATTCTTTAGGAAGAGTAGCATAAAGAACCCGATA
ATCCATAAAAAAGGTTCCATACTGGTTAATCGGACCTATGAGGCAGAAGAAAAAGACCAGTTCGGAAATA
TCCAGATTGTCAGAAAAAATATACCAGAGAATATCTACCAGGAATTGTACAAATATTTCAACGATAAATC
AGATAAGGAACTCTCGGACGAAGCAGCGAAATTGAAGAACGTCGTTGGACACCACGAGGCCGCCACTAAT
ATCGTTAAAGATTACAGGTACACGTACGATAAGTATTTTCTCCACATGCCAATCACTATAAACTTTAAAG
CTAATAAGACCGGCTTTATTAACGATCGCATCCTTCAGTATATCGCTAAGGAGAAGGACCTGCACGTTAT
AGGAATAGACCGCGGCGAGCGCAATCTTATCTACGTGAGCGTGATCGATACCTGTGGGAATATAGTCGAG
CAGAAGTCTTTTAATATCGTGAACGGCTACGACTATCAGATAAAGCTGAAGCAGCAAGAGGGCGCTAGAC
AGATCGCCAGGAAGGAATGGAAGGAGATCGGTAAAATAAAAGAAATTAAGGAGGGTTACCTCAGTTTGGT
TATACATGAGATATCAAAAATGGTTATTAAGTATAATGCGATTATTGCGATGGAAGACCTGTCATATGGG
TTTAAAAAAGGGCGGTTCAAGGTTGAGCGCCAGGTCTATCAAAAGTTTGAGACTATGCTGATTAATAAGC
TCAATTATCTTGTTTTCAAAGACATCAGTATCACGGAAAACGGAGGACTTCTCAAGGGGTACCAGTTGAC
TTATATCCCAGACAAGCTTAAAAATGTTGGTCACCAGTGTGGATGTATATTTTATGTGCCTGCGGCCTAC
ACATCTAAGATCGACCCAACAACTGGCTTTGTTAATATTTTTAAATTCAAAGACCTTACGGTGGATGCGA
AAAGAGAGTTCATAAAAAAATTCGACTCGATCAGATATGACTCTGAGAAGAATCTCTTCTGTTTTACTTT
CGACTATAATAATTTCATAACACAAAATACCGTCATGTCGAAATCAAGCTGGTCAGTCTACACATATGGC
GTTCGCATAAAGCGCCGCTTCGTTAATGGCAGGTTCTCGAATGAGTCCGATACAATCGACATTACGAAGG
ATATGGAGAAAACACTCGAGATGACGGATATAAATTGGAGGGATGGGCATGATCTGAGACAGGACATAAT
AGACTATGAGATAGTTCAGCACATATTCGAGATCTTCAGACTCACTGTTCAGATGCGGAACTCCCTCAGT
GAACTTGAAGACAGGGATTATGATAGGCTTATTTCTCCTGTCCTGAACGAAAACAATATTTTCTACGACT
CTGCTAAAGCAGGGGATGCTCTTCCTAAGGATGCAGACGCAAATGGCGCATACTGCATAGCTCTTAAAGG
GCTCTATGAGATCAAGCAGATTACAGAAAACTGGAAAGAAGACGGGAAGTTTTCCAGAGACAAATTGAAG
ATCTCCAACAAGGACTGGTTCGATTTTATACAAAATAAAAGGTACCTTAAGCGTCCTGCTGCCACCAAAA
AGGCCGGACAGGCTAAGAAAAAGAAGTGAGACGACTAGTGGCGGCCGCCGACGTCCGATCGTTCAAACAT
TTGGCAATAAAGTTTCTTAAGATTGAATCCTGTTGCCGGTCTTGCGATGATTATCATATAATTTCTGTTG
AATTACGTTAAGCATGTAATAATTAACATGTAATGCATGACGTTATTTATGAGATGGGTTTTTATGATTA
GAGTCCCGCAATTATACATTTAATACGCGATAGAAAACAAAATATAGCGCGCAAACTAGGATAAATTATC
GCGCGCGGTGTCATCTATGTTACTAGATCGGGAATTGATCCCCCCTCGACAGCTTCCGGAAAGGGCGAAT
TCGCAACTTTGTATACAAAAGTTGAACGAGAAACGTAAAATGATATAAATATCAATATATTAAATTAGAT
TTTGCATAAAAAACAGACTACATAATACTGTAAAACACAACATATCCAGTCACTATGCCATCCAGCTGAT
ATCCCCTATAGTGAGTCGTATTACATGGTCATAGCTGTTTCCTGGCAGCTCTGGCCCGTGTCTCAAAATC
TCTGATGTTACATTGCACAAGATAAAAATATATCATCATGCCTCCTC
